>Addgene plasmid #11913 | pCerulean-VSVG | depositor full sequence | sequence record 7125 | Author sequence
TAGTTATTAATAGTAATCAATTACGGGGTCATTAGTTCATAGCCCATATATGGAGTTCCGCGTTACATAA
CTTACGGTAAATGGCCCGCCTGGCTGACCGCCCAACGACCCCCGCCCATTGACGTCAATAATGACGTATG
TTCCCATAGTAACGCCAATAGGGACTTTCCATTGACGTCAATGGGTGGAGTATTTACGGTAAACTGCCCA
CTTGGCAGTACATCAAGTGTATCATATGCCAAGTACGCCCCCTATTGACGTCAATGACGGTAAATGGCCC
GCCTGGCATTATGCCCAGTACATGACCTTATGGGACTTTCCTACTTGGCAGTACATCTACGTATTAGTCA
TCGCTATTACCATGGTGATGCGGTTTTGGCAGTACATCAATGGGCGTGGATAGCGGTTTGACTCACGGGG
ATTTCCAAGTCTCCACCCCATTGACGTCAATGGGAGTTTGTTTTGGCACCAAAATCAACGGGACTTTCCA
AAATGTCGTAACAACTCCGCCCCATTGACGCAAATGGGCGGTAGGCGTGTACGGTGGGAGGTCTATATAA
GCAGAGCTGGTTTAGTGAACCGTCAGATCCGCTAGCGCTACCGGACTCAGATCTCGCCGCCACCATGAAG
TGCCTTTTGTACTTAGCTTTTTTATTCATCGGGGTGAATTGCAAGTTCACCATAGTTTTTCCACACAACC
AAAAAGGAAACTGGAAAAATGTTCCTTCCAATTACCATTATTGCCCGTCAAGCTCAGATTTAAATTGGCA
TAAGGACTTAATAGGCACAGCCTTACAAGTCAAAATGCCCAAGAGTCACAAGGCTATTCAAGCAGACGGT
TGGATGTGTCATGCTTCCAAATGGGTCACTACTTGTGATTTCCGCTGGTACGGACCGAAGTATATAACAC
ATTCCATCCGATCCTTCACTCCATCTGTAGAACAATGCAAGGAAAGCATTGAACAAACGAAACAAGGAAC
TTGGCTGAATCCAGGCTTCCCTCCTCAAAGTTGTGGATATGCAACTGTGACGGATGCTGAAGCAGCGATT
GTCCAGGTGACTCCTCACCATGTGCTTGTTGATGAATACACAGGAGAATGGGTTGATTCACAGTTCATCA
ACGGAAAATGCAGCAATGACATATGCCCCACTGTCCATAACTCCACAACCTGGCATTCCGACTATAAGGT
CAAAGGGCTATGTGATTCTAACCTCATTTCCATGGACATCACCTCCTTCTCAGAGGACGGAGAGCTATCA
TCCCTAGGAAAGGAGGGCACAGGGTTCAGAAGTAACTACTTTGCTTATGAAACCGGAGACAAGGCCTGCA
AAATGCAGTACTGCAAGCATTGGGGAGTCAGACTCCCATCAGGTGTCTGGTTCGAGATGGCTGATAAGGA
TCTCTTTGCTGCAGCCAGATTCCCTGAATGCCCAGAAGGGTCAAGTATCTCTGCTCCATCTCAGACCTCA
GTGGATGTAAGTCTCATTCAGGACGTTGAGAGGATCTTGGATTATTCCCTCTGCCAAGAAACCTGGAGCA
AAATCAGAGCGGGTCTTCCCATCTCTCCAGTGGATCTCAGCTATCTTGCTCCTAAAAACCCAGGAACCGG
TCCTGTCTTTACCATAATCAATGGTACCCTAAAATACTTTGAGACCAGATACATCAGAGTCGATATTGCT
GCTCCAATCCTCTCAAGAATGGTCGGAATGATCAGTGGAACTACCACAGAAAGGGAACTGTGGGATGACT
GGGCTCCATATGAAGACGTGGAAATTGGACCCAATGGAGTTCTGAGGACCAGTTCAGGATATAAGTTTCC
TTTATATATGATTGGACATGGTATGTTGGACTCCGATCTTCATCTTAGCTCAAAGGCTCAGGTGTTTGAA
CATCCTCACATTCAAGACGCTGCTTCGCAGCTTCCTGATGATGAGACTTTATTTTTTTTTGGTGATACTG
GGCTATCCAAAAATCCAATCGAGTTTGTAGAAGGTTGGTTCAGTAGTTGGAAGAGCTCTATTGCCTCTTT
TTTCTTTATCATAGGGTTAATCATTGGACTATTCTTGGTTCTCCGAGTTGGTATTTATCTTTGCATTAAA
TTAAAGCACACCAAGAAAAGACAGATTTATACAGACATAGAGATGAACCGACTTGGAAACAGAATTCTGC
AGTCGACGGTACCGCGGGCCCGGGATCCAATGGTGAGCAAGGGCGAGGAGCTGTTCACCGGGGTGGTGCC
CATCCTGGTCGAGCTGGACGGCGACGTAAACGGCCACAAGTTCAGCGTGTCCGGCGAGGGCGAGGGCGAT
GCCACCTACGGCAAGCTGACCCTGAAGTTCATCTGCACCACCGGCAAGCTGCCCGTGCCCTGGCCCACCC
TCGTGACCACCCTGACCTGGGGCGTGCAGTGCTTCGCCCGCTACCCCGACCACATGAAGCAGCACGACTT
CTTCAAGTCCGCCATGCCCGAAGGCTACGTCCAGGAGCGCACCATCTTCTTCAAGGACGACGGCAACTAC
AAGACCCGCGCCGAGGTGAAGTTCGAGGGCGACACCCTGGTGAACCGCATCGAGCTGAAGGGCATCGACT
TCAAGGAGGACGGCAACATCCTGGGGCACAAGCTGGAGTACAACGCCATCAGCGACAACGTCTATATCAC
CGCCGACAAGCAGAAGAACGGCATCAAGGCCAACTTCAAGATCCGCCACAACATCGAGGACGGCAGCGTG
CAGCTCGCCGACCACTACCAGCAGAACACCCCCATCGGCGACGGCCCCGTGCTGCTGCCCGACAACCACT
ACCTGAGCACCCAGTCCAAGCTGAGCAAAGACCCCAACGAGAAGCGCGATCACATGGTCCTGCTGGAGTT
CGTGACCGCCGCCGGGATCACTCTCGGCATGGACGAGCTGTACAAGTAAAGCGGCCGCGACTCTAGATCA
TAATCAGCCATACCACATTTGTAGAGGTTTTACTTGCTTTAAAAAACCTCCCACACCTCCCCCTGAACCT
GAAACATAAAATGAATGCAATTGTTGTTGTTAACTTGTTTATTGCAGCTTATAATGGTTACAAATAAAGC
AATAGCATCACAAATTTCACAAATAAAGCATTTTTTTCACTGCATTCTAGTTGTGGTTTGTCCAAACTCA
TCAATGTATCTTAAGGCGTAAATTGTAAGCGTTAATATTTTGTTAAAATTCGCGTTAAATTTTTGTTAAA
TCAGCTCATTTTTTAACCAATAGGCCGAAATCGGCAAAATCCCTTATAAATCAAAAGAATAGACCGAGAT
AGGGT
[37 nt withheld, positions 3296-3332]
AAAGAACGTGGACTCCAACGTCAAAGG
[49 nt withheld, positions 3360-3408]
T
[91 nt withheld, positions 3410-3500]
G
[124 nt withheld, positions 3502-3625]
CAGGTGGCACTTTTCGGGGAAATGTGCGCGGAACCCCTATTTGTTTATTTTTCTAAATACATTCAAATAT
GTATCCGCTCATGAGACAATAACCCTGATAAATGCTTCAATAATATTGAAAAAGGAAGAGTCCTGAGGCG
GAAAGAACCAGCTGTGGAATGTGTGTCAGTTAGGGTGTGGAAAGTCCCCAGGCTCCCCAGCAGGCAGAAG
TATGCAAAGCATGCATCTCAATTAGTCAGCAACCAGGTGTGGAAAGTCCCCAGGCTCCCCAGCAGGCAGA
AGTATGCAAAGCATGCATCTCAATTAGTCAGCAACCATAGTCCCGCCCCTAACTCCGCCCATCCCGCCCC
TAACTCCGCCCAGTTCCGCCCATTCTCCGCCCCATGGCTGACTAATTTTTTTTATTTATGCAGAGGCCGA
GGCCGCCTCGGCCTCTGAGCTATTCCAGAAGTAGTGAGGAGGCTTTTTTGGAGGCCTAGGCTTTTGCAAA
GATCGATCAAGAGACAGGATGAGGATCGTTTCGCATGATTGAACAAGATGGATTGCACGCAGGTTCTCCG
GCCGCTTGGGTGGAGAGGCTATTCGGCTATGACTGGGCACAACAGACAATCGGCTGCTCTGATGCCGCCG
TGTTCCGGCTGTCAGCGCAGGGGCGCCCGGTTCTTTTTGTCAAGACCGACCTGTCCGGTGCCCTGAATGA
ACTGCAAGACGAGGCAGCGCGGCTATCGTGGCTGGCCACGACGGGCGTTCCTTGCGCAGCTGTGCTCGAC
GTTGTCACTGAAGCGGGAAGGGACTGGCTGCTATTGGGCGAAGTGCCGGGGCAGGATCTCCTGTCATCTC
ACCTTGCTCCTGCCGAGAAAGTATCCATCATGGCTGATGCAATGCGGCGGCTGCATACGCTTGATCCGGC
TACCTGCCCATTCGACCACCAAGCGAAACATCGCATCGAGCGAGCACGTACTCGGATGGAAGCCGGTCTT
GTCGATCAGGATGATCTGGACGAAGAGCATCAGGGGCTCGCGCCAGCCGAACTGTTCGCCAGGCTCAAGG
CGAGCATGCCCGACGGCGAGGATCTCGTCGTGACCCATGGCGATGCCTGCTTGCCGAATATCATGGTGGA
AAATGGCCGCTTTTCTGGATTCATCGACTGTGGCCGGCTGGGTGTGGCGGACCGCTATCAGGACATAGCG
TTGGCTACCCGTGATATTGCTGAAGAGCTTGGCGGCGAATGGGCTGACCGCTTCCTCGTGCTTTACGGTA
TCGCCGCTCCCGATTCGCAGCGCATCGCCTTCTATCGCCTTCTTGACGAGTTCTTCTGAGCGGGACTCTG
GGGTTCGAAATGACCGACCAAGCGACGCCCAACCTGCCATCACGAGATTTCGATTCCACCGCCGCCTTCT
ATGAAAGGTTGGGCTTCGGAATCGTTTTCCGGGACGCCGGCTGGATGATCCTCCAGCGCGGGGATCTCAT
GCTGGAGTTCTTCGCCCACCCTAGGGGGAGGCTAACTGAAACACGGAAGGAGACAATACCGGAAGGAACC
CGCGCTATGACGGCAATAAAAAGACAGAATAAAACGCACGGTGTTGGGTCGTTTGTTCATAAACGCGGGG
TTCGGTCCCAGGGCTGGCACTCTGTCGATACCCCACCGAGACCCCATTGGGGCCAATACGCCCGCGTTTC
TTCCTTTTCCCCACCCCACCCCCCAAGTTCGGGTGAAGGCCCAGGGCTCGCAGCCAACGTCGGGGCGGCA
GGCCCTGCCATAGCCTCAGGTTACTCATATATACTTTAGATTGATTTAAAACTTCATTTTTAATTTAAAA
GGATCTAGGTGAAGATCCTTTTTGATAATCTCATGACCAAAATCCCTTAACGTGAGTTTTCGTTCCACTG
AGCGTCAGACCCCGTAGAAAAGATCAAAGGATCTTCTTGAGATCCTTTTTTTCTGCGCGTAATCTGCTGC
TTGCAAACAAAAAAACCACCGCTACCAGCGGTGGTTTGTTTGCCGGATCAAGAGCTACCAACTCTTTTTC
CGAAGGTAACTGGCTTCAGCAGAGCGCAGATACCAAATACTGTCCTTCTAGTGTAGCCGTAGTTAGGCCA
CCACTTCAAGAACTCTGTAGCACCGCCTACATACCTCGCTCTGCTAATCCTGTTACCAGTGGCTGCTGCC
AGTGGCGATAAGTCGTGTCTTACCGGGTTGGACTCAAGACGATAGTTACCGGATAAGGCGCAGCGGTCGG
GCTGAACGGGGGGTTCGTGCACACAGCCCAGCTTGGAGCGAACGACCTACACCGAACTGAGATACCTACA
GCGTGAGCTATGAGAAAGCGCCACGCTTCCCGAAGGGAGAAAGGCGGACAGGTATCCGGTAAGCGGCAGG
GTCGGAACAGGAGAGCGCACGAGGGAGCTTCCAGGGGGAAACGCCTGGTATCTTTATAGTCCTGTCGGGT
TTCGCCACCTCTGACTTGAGCGTCGATTTTTGTGATGCTCGTCAGGGGGGCGGAGCCTATGGAAAAACGC
CAGCAACGCGGCCTTTTTACGGTTCCTGGCCTTTTGCTGGCCTTTTGCTCACATGTTCTTTCCTGCGTTA
TCCCCTGATTCTGTGGATAACCGTATTACCGCCATGCAT
Features (pLannotate 1.2.2; 16 found; start..end, strand, type, name):
     61..364     +  enhancer       CMV enhancer: human cytomegalovirus immediate early enhancer
    365..568     +  promoter       CMV promoter: human cytomegalovirus (CMV) immediate early promoter
    591..616     +  misc_feature   MCS (fragment): multiple cloning site
    625..2159    +  CDS            VSV-G tsO45 (fragment): vesicular stomatitis virus G glycoprotein, thermosensitive tsO45 mutant thermosensitive variant of VSV-G Orsay
   2162..2198    +  misc_feature   MCS (fragment): multiple cloning site
   2200..2919    +  CDS            mCerulean: enhanced monomeric variant of CFP (Rizzo et al., 2004) mammalian codon-optimized
   2936..3019    +  CDS            large T antigen (fragment): large T antigen from SV40 (simian virus 40)
   3042..3163    +  polyA_signal   SV40 poly(A) signal: SV40 polyadenylation signal
   3197..3625    -  rep_origin     f1 ori (sequence partly withheld): f1 bacteriophage origin of replication; arrow indicates direction of (+) strand synthesis
   3652..3756    +  promoter       AmpR promoter: bla
   3758..4115    +  promoter       SV40 promoter: SV40 enhancer and early promoter
   4150..4944    +  CDS            NeoR/KanR: aminoglycoside phosphotransferase from Tn5; aph(3')-II (or nptII); confers resistance to neomycin, kanamycin, and G418 (Geneticin®)
   4965..5117    +  CDS            ble (fragment): BLE_KLEPN - Experimental evidence at protein level: Swiss-Prot protein existence level 1. Binding protein with a strong affinity to the bleomycin family of antibiotics. Binds to CL990; an antimitotic-antibiotic compound. From Klebsiella pneumoniae.
   5176..5223    +  polyA_signal   HSV TK poly(A) signal: herpes simplex virus thymidine kinase polyadenylation signal (Cole and Stacy, 1985)
   5314..5330    -  polyA_signal   bGH poly(A) signal (fragment): bovine growth hormone polyadenylation signal
   5552..6140    +  rep_origin     ori: high-copy-number ColE1/pMB1/pBR322/pUC origin of replication
