[The description below was written by a language model from this plasmid's Addgene catalogue record and pLannotate feature annotations shown in this document.]
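Description:
pCerulean-VSVG is a mammalian expression plasmid built on the Clontech pECFP-N1 backbone. It encodes the vesicular stomatitis virus G glycoprotein fused at its C-terminus to the cyan fluorescent protein Cerulean. The roughly 1.5 kb VSVG insert was cloned between the BglII and EcoRI sites of the multiple cloning site. It lies downstream of the human cytomegalovirus immediate early enhancer and promoter and upstream of the fluorescent protein coding region, and the transcript ends at an SV40 polyadenylation signal. The feature annotation identifies the glycoprotein as the thermosensitive tsO45 variant, although the catalogue fields simply call it VSVG. The listed substitutions all refer to the fluorescent protein and are numbered against wild-type GFP. They include A206K, and the annotation accordingly labels the reporter as monomeric mCerulean. The depositor also notes that the Kozak sequence at the start of the fluorescent protein coding region has been disrupted, which would be expected to discourage internal initiation that yields free fluorophore.

A high-copy ColE1/pUC-type origin supports propagation in E. coli, and an f1 origin is also present. One NeoR/KanR cassette provides both selections. It is driven by a bacterial promoter for kanamycin resistance and by the SV40 early promoter for G418 selection in mammalian cells, and it ends at an HSV TK polyadenylation signal. The short large T antigen, ble and bGH fragments in the feature table are probably annotation remnants of backbone sequence rather than functional parts.

The associated publication concerns visualising ER-to-Golgi transport in living cells. This is consistent with using the fluorescent VSVG fusion as a membrane cargo reporter for live imaging of secretory trafficking, with the cyan variant suited to multicolour experiments.
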