Addgene plasmid #11913: pCerulean-VSVG
Depositing lab: Jennifer Lippincott-Schwartz. Depositing organization: National Institute of Child Health and Human Development (NICHD). Publication: ER-to-Golgi transport visualized in living cells. Presley JF, Cole NB, Schroer TA, Hirschberg K, Zaal KJ, Lippincott-Schwartz J. Nature. 1997 Sep 4. 389(6646):81-5. 10.1038/38001 PubMed 9288971.
Backbone
  Vector backbone: pECFP-N1
  Backbone manufacturer: Clontech
  Backbone size w/o insert (bp): 4733
  Vector type: Mammalian Expression
  Selectable markers: Neomycin (select with G418)
Growth in bacteria
  Bacterial resistance: Kanamycin, 50 μg/mL
  Growth temperature: 37°C
  Growth strain: DH5alpha
  Copy number: Unknown
Gene/Insert
  Gene/Insert name: VSVG (alt name: Vesicular stomatitus virus G protein)
  Insert size (bp): 1500
  Mutation: F64L, S65T, Y66W, S72A, N146I, Y145A, H148D, M153T, V163A, A206K relative the wild type GFP sequence. The EGFP (Clontech Laboratories, Inc., Palo, Alto, CA) contains a valine immediately after the start codon that is not found in the wild type sequence. However, to avoid confusion with previously published work on GFP mutants, the wild type residue numbers are used.
  Cloning method: Restriction Enzyme; 5′ cloning site BglII (not destroyed); 3′ cloning site EcoRI (not destroyed)
  Sequencing primers: 5′ CMV-F
Terms and licenses: Academic/Nonprofit Terms; Industry Terms: Not Available to Industry
Depositor comments: Cerulean ws developed by Piston lab. Reference is Rizzo, M. A., Springer, G. H., Granada, B., and Piston, D. W. (2004) Nat Biotechnol 22, 445-9. The EGFP (Clontech Laboratories, Inc., Palo, Alto, CA) contains a valine immediately after the start codon that is not found in the wild type sequence. However, to avoid confusion with previously published work on GFP mutants, the wild type residue numbers are used. The Kozak sequence at the beginning of the GFP encoding region of the pEGFP-N1 plasmid from Clontech has been disrupted.
How to cite: pCerulean-VSVG was a gift from Jennifer Lippincott-Schwartz (Addgene plasmid # 11913 ; http://n2t.net/addgene:11913 ; RRID:Addgene_11913)
