>Addgene plasmid #11913 | pCerulean-VSVG | addgene partial sequence | sequence record 18540 | CMV-F 5'-CGCAAATGGGCGGTAGGCGTG-3'
CCGTCAGATCCGCTAGCGCTACCGGACTCAGATCTCGCCGCCACCATGAAGTGCCTTTTGTACTTAGCTT
TTTTATTCATCGGGGTGAATTGCAAGTTCACCATAGTTTTTCCACACAACCAAAAAGGAAACTGGAAAAA
TGTTCCTTCCAATTACCATTATTGCCCGTCAAGCTCAGATTTAAATTGGCATAATGACTTAATAGGCACA
GCCTTACAAGTCAAAATGCCCAAGAGTCACAAGGCTATTCAAGCAGACGGTTGGATGTGTCATGCTTCCA
AATGGGTCACTACTTGTGATTTCCGCTGGTACGGACCGAAGTATATAACACATTCCATCCGATCCTTCAC
TCCATCTGTAGAACAATGCAAGGAAAGCATTGAACAAACGAAACAAGGAACTTGGCTGAATCCAGGCTTC
CCTCCTCAAAGTTGTGGATATGCAACTGTGACGGATGCTGAAGCAGCGATTGTCCAGGTGACTCCTCACC
ATGTGCTTGTTGATGAATACACAGGAGAATGGGTTGATTCACAGTTCATCAACGGAAAATGCAGCAATGA
CATATGCCCCACTGTCCATAACTCCACAACCTGGCATTCCGACTATAAGGTCAAAGGGCTATGTGATTCT
AACCTCATTTCCATGGACATCACCTCCTTCTCAGAGGACGGAGAGCTATCATCCCTAGGAAAGGAGGGCA
CAGGGTTCAGAAGTAACTACTTTGCTTATGAAACCGGAGACAAGGCCTGCAAAATGCAGTACTGCAAGCA
TTGGGGAGTCAGACTCCCATCAGGTGTCTGGTTCGAGATGGCTGATAAGGATCTCTTTGCTGCAGCCAGA
TTCCCTGAATGCCCAGAAGGGTCAAGTATCTCTGCTCCATCTCAGACCTCAGTGGATGTAAGTCTCATTC
AGGACGTTGAGAGGATCTTGGATTATTCCCTCTGCCAAGAAACCTGGAGCAAAATCAGAGCGGGTCTTCC
CATCTCTCCAGTGGATCTCAGCTATCTTGCTCC
